>Addgene plasmid #97140 | miR-722 plix4.03 | depositor full sequence | sequence record 178795 | Full Sequence
CCGGTCCACCACCACCACCACCACTAAGGATCCGGGGTTGGGGTTGCGCCTTTTCCAAGGCAGCCCTGGG
TTTGCGCAGGGACGCGGCTGCTCTGGGCGTGGTTCCGGGAAACGCAGCGGCGCCGACCCTGGGTCTCGCA
CATTCTTCACGTCCGTTCGCAGCGTCACCCGGATCTTCGCCGCTACCCTTGTGGGCCCCCCGGCGACGCT
TCCTGCTCCGCCCCTAAGTCGGGAAGGTTCCTTGCGGTTCGCGGCGTGCCGGACGTGACAAACGGAAGCC
GCACGTCTCACTAGTACCCTCGCAGACGGACAGCGCCAGGGAGCAATGGCAGCGCGCCGACCGCGATGGG
CTGTGGCCAATAGCGGCTGCTCAGCAGGGCGCGCCGAGAGCAGCGGCCGGGAAGGGGCGGTGCGGGAGGC
GGGGTGTGGGGCGGTAGTGTGGGCCCTGTTCCTGCCCGCGCGGTGTTCCGCATTCTGCAAGCCTCCGGAG
CGCACGTCGGCAGTCGGCTCCCTCGTTGACCGAATCACCGACCTCTCTCCCCAGCAATTCACCATGACCG
AGTACAAGCCCACGGTGCGCCTCGCCACCCGCGACGACGTCCCCAGGGCCGTACGCACCCTCGCCGCCGC
GTTCGCCGACTACCCCGCCACGCGCCACACCGTCGATCCGGACCGCCACATCGAGCGGGTCACCGAGCTG
CAAGAACTCTTCCTCACGCGCGTCGGGCTCGACATCGGCAAGGTGTGGGTCGCGGACGACGGCGCCGCGG
TGGCGGTCTGGACCACGCCGGAGAGCGTCGAAGCGGGGGCGGTGTTCGCCGAGATCGGCCCGCGCATGGC
CGAGTTGAGCGGTTCCCGGCTGGCCGCGCAGCAACAGATGGAAGGCCTCCTGGCGCCGCACCGGCCCAAG
GAGCCCGCGTGGTTCCTGGCCACCGTCGGCGTCTCGCCCGACCACCAGGGCAAGGGTCTGGGCAGCGCCG
TCGTGCTCCCCGGAGTGGAGGCGGCCGAGCGCGCCGGGGTGCCCGCCTTCCTGGAGACCTCCGCGCCCCG
CAACCTCCCCTTCTACGAGCGGCTCGGCTTCACCGTCACCGCCGACGTCGAGGTGCCCGAAGGACCGCGC
ACCTGGTGCATGACCCGCAAGCCCGGTGCCGAAGGTAGAGGTTCTCTCCTCACTTGTGGTGATGTTGAAG
AAAACCCTGGTCCAATGTCTAGACTGGACAAGAGCAAAGTCATAAACGGAGCTCTGGAATTACTCAATGG
TGTCGGTATCGAAGGCCTGACGACAAGGAAACTCGCTCAAAAGCTGGGAGTTGAGCAGCCTACCCTGTAC
TGGCACGTGAAGAACAAGCGGGCCCTGCTCGATGCCCTGCCAATCGAGATGCTGGACAGGCATCATACCC
ACTTCTGCCCCCTGGAAGGCGAGTCATGGCAAGACTTTCTGCGGAACAACGCCAAGTCATACCGCTGTGC
TCTCCTCTCACATCGCGACGGGGCTAAAGTGCATCTCGGCACCCGCCCAACAGAGAAACAGTACGAAACC
CTGGAAAATCAGCTCGCGTTCCTGTGTCAGCAAGGCTTCTCCCTGGAGAACGCACTGTACGCTCTGTCCG
CCGTGGGCCACTTTACACTGGGCTGCGTATTGGAGGAACAGGAGCATCAAGTAGCAAAAGAGGAAAGAGA
GACACCTACCACCGATTCTATGCCCCCACTTCTGAGACAAGCAATTGAGCTGTTCGACCGGCAGGGAGCC
GAACCTGCCTTCCTTTTCGGCCTGGAACTAATCATATGTGGCCTGGAGAAACAGCTAAAGTGCGAAAGCG
GCGGGCCGACCGACGCCCTTGACGATTTTGACTTAGACATGCTCCCAGCCGATGCCCTTGACGACTTTGA
CCTTGATATGCTGCCTGCTGACGCTCTTGACGATTTTGACCTTGACATGCTCCCCGGGTAACTAAGTAAG
GATCGATCCAAGATATCGTATTCTTAACTATGTTGCTCCTTTTACGCTATGTGGATACGCTGCTTTAATG
CCTTTGTATCATGCTATTGCTTCCCGTATGGCTTTCATTTTCTCCTCCTTGTATAAATCCTGGTTGCTGT
CTCTTTATGAGGAGTTGTGGCCCGTTGTCAGGCAACGTGGCGTGGTGTGCACTGTGTTTGCTGACGCAAC
CCCCACTGGTTGGGGCATTGCCACCACCTGTCAGCTCCTTTCCGGGACTTTCGCTTTCCCCCTCCCTATT
GCCACGGCGGAACTCATCGCCGCCTGCCTTGCCCGCTGCTGGACAGGGGCTCGGCTGTTGGGCACTGACA
ATTCCGTGGTGTTGTCGGGGAAGCTGACGTCCTTTCCATGGCTGCTCGCCTGTGTTGCCACCTGGATTCT
GCGCGGGACGTCCTTCTGCTACGTCCCTTCGGCCCTCAATCCAGCGGACCTTCCTTCCCGCGGCCTGCTG
CCGGCTCTGCGGCCTCTTCCGCGTCTTCGCCTTCGCCCTCAGACGAGTCGGATCTCCCTTTGGGCCGCCT
CCCCGCCTGTTTCGCCTCGGCGTCCGGACTAGAGGTACCTTTAAGACCAATGACTTACAAGGCAGCTGTA
GATCTTAGCCACTTTTTAAAAGAAAAGGGGGGACTGGAAGGGCTAATTCACTCCCAACGAAGACAAGATC
TGCTTTTTGCTTGTACTGGGTCTCTCTGGTTAGACCAGATCTGAGCCTGGGAGCTCTCTGGCTAACTAGG
GAACCCACTGCTTAAGCCTCAATAAAGCTTGCCTTGAGTGCTTCAAGTAGTGTGTGCCCGTCTGTTGTGT
GACTCTGGTAACTAGAGATCCCTCAGACCCTTTTAGTCAGTGTGGAAAATCTCTAGCAGTAGTAGTTCAT
GTCATCTTATTATTCAGTATTTATAACTTGCAAAGAAATGAATATCAGAGAGTGAGAGGAACTTGTTTAT
TGCAGCTTATAATGGTTACAAATAAAGCAATAGCATCACAAATTTCACAAATAAAGCATTTTTTTCACTG
CATTCTAGTTGTGGTTTGTCCAAACTCATCAATGTATCTTATCATGTCTGGCTCTAGCTATCCCGCCCCT
AACTCCGCCCATCCCGCCCCTAACTCCGCCCAGTTCCGCCCATTCTCCGCCCCATGGCTGACTAATTTTT
TTTATTTATGCAGAGGCCGAGGCCGCCTCGGCCTCTGAGCTATTCCAGAAGTAGTGAGGAGGCTTTTTTG
GAGGCCTTTCAAATATGTATCCGCTCATGAGACAATAACCCTGATAAATGCTTCAATAATATTGAAAAAG
GAAGAGTATGAGTATTCAACATTTCCGTGTCGCCCTTATTCCCTTTTTTGCGGCATTTTGCCTTCCTGTT
TTTGCTCACCCAGAAACGCTGGTGAAAGTAAAAGATGCTGAAGATCAGTTGGGTGCACGAGTGGGTTACA
TCGAACTGGATCTCAACAGCGGTAAGATCCTTGAGAGTTTTCGCCCCGAAGAACGTTTTCCAATGATGAG
CACTTTTAAAGTTCTGCTATGTGGCGCGGTATTATCCCGTATTGACGCCGGGCAAGAGCAACTCGGTCGC
CGCATACACTATTCTCAGAATGACTTGGTTGAGTACTCACCAGTCACAGAAAAGCATCTTACGGATGGCA
TGACAGTAAGAGAATTATGCAGTGCTGCCATAACCATGAGTGATAACACTGCGGCCAACTTACTTCTGAC
AACGATCGGAGGACCGAAGGAGCTAACCGCTTTTTTGCACAACATGGGGGATCATGTAACTCGCCTTGAT
CGTTGGGAACCGGAGCTGAATGAAGCCATACCAAACGACGAGCGTGACACCACGATGCCTGTAGCAATGG
CAACAACGTTGCGCAAACTATTAACTGGCGAACTACTTACTCTAGCTTCCCGGCAACAATTAATAGACTG
GATGGAGGCGGATAAAGTTGCAGGACCACTTCTGCGCTCGGCCCTTCCGGCTGGCTGGTTTATTGCTGAT
AAATCTGGAGCCGGTGAGCGTGGGTCTCGCGGTATCATTGCAGCACTGGGGCCAGATGGTAAGCCCTCCC
GTATCGTAGTTATCTACACGACGGGGAGTCAGGCAACTATGGATGAACGAAATAGACAGATCGCTGAGAT
AGGTGCCTCACTGATTAAGCATTGGTAACTGTCAGACCAAGTTTACTCATATATACTTTAGATTGATTTA
AAACTTCATTTTTAATTTAAAAGGATCTAGGTGAAGATCCTTTTTGATAATCTCATGACCAAAATCCCTT
AACGTGAGTTTTCGTTCCACTGAGCGTCAGACCCCGTAGAAAAGATCAAAGGATCTTCTTGAGATCCTTT
TTTTCTGCGCGTAATCTGCTGCTTGCAAACAAAAAAACCACCGCTACCAGCGGTGGTTTGTTTGCCGGAT
CAAGAGCTACCAACTCTTTTTCCGAAGGTAACTGGCTTCAGCAGAGCGCAGATACCAAATACTGTTCTTC
TAGTGTAGCCGTAGTTAGGCCACCACTTCAAGAACTCTGTAGCACCGCCTACATACCTCGCTCTGCTAAT
CCTGTTACCAGTGGCTGCTGCCAGTGGCGATAAGTCGTGTCTTACCGGGTTGGACTCAAGACGATAGTTA
CCGGATAAGGCGCAGCGGTCGGGCTGAACGGGGGGTTCGTGCACACAGCCCAGCTTGGAGCGAACGACCT
ACACCGAACTGAGATACCTACAGCGTGAGCTATGAGAAAGCGCCACGCTTCCCGAAGGGAGAAAGGCGGA
CAGGTATCCGGTAAGCGGCAGGGTCGGAACAGGAGAGCGCACGAGGGAGCTTCCAGGGGGAAACGCCTGG
TATCTTTATAGTCCTGTCGGGTTTCGCCACCTCTGACTTGAGCGTCGATTTTTGTGATGCTCGTCAGGGG
GGCGGAGCCTATGGAAAAACGCCAGCAACGCGGCCTTTTTACGGTTCCTGGCCTTTTGCTGGCCTTTTGC
TCACATGTTCTTTCCTGCGTTATCCCCTGATTCTGTGGATAACCGTATTACCGCCTTTGAGTGAGCTGAT
ACCGCTCGCCGCAGCCGAACGACCGAGCGCAGCGAGTCAGTGAGCGAGGAAGCGGAAGAGCGCCCAATAC
GCAAACCGCCTCTCCCCGCGCGTTGGCCGATTCATTAATGCAGCTGGCACGACAGGTTTCCCGACTGGAA
AGCGGGCAGTGAGCGCAACGCAATTAATGTGAGTTAGCTCACTCATTAGGCACCCCAGGCTTTACACTTT
ATGCTTCCGGCTCGTATGTTGTGTGGAATTGTGAGCGGATAACAATTTCACACAGGAAACAGCTATGACC
ATGATTACGCCAAGCGCGCAATTAACCCTCACTAAAGGGAACAAAAGCTGGAGCTGCAAGCTTAATGTAG
TCTTATGCAATACTCTTGTAGTCTTGCAACATGGTAACGATGAGTTAGCAACATGCCTTACAAGGAGAGA
AAAAGCACCGTGCATGCCGATTGGTGGAAGTAAGGTGGTACGATCGTGCCTTATTAGGAAGGCAACAGAC
GGGTCTGACATGGATTGGACGAACCACTGAATTGCCGCATTGCAGAGATATTGTATTTAAGTGCCTAGCT
CGATACATAAACGGGTCTCTCTGGTTAGACCAGATCTGAGCCTGGGAGCTCTCTGGCTAACTAGGGAACC
CACTGCTTAAGCCTCAATAAAGCTTGCCTTGAGTGCTTCAAGTAGTGTGTGCCCGTCTGTTGTGTGACTC
TGGTAACTAGAGATCCCTCAGACCCTTTTAGTCAGTGTGGAAAATCTCTAGCAGTGGCGCCCGAACAGGG
ACTTGAAAGCGAAAGGGAAACCAGAGGAGCTCTCTCGACGCAGGACTCGGCTTGCTGAAGCGCGCACGGC
AAGAGGCGAGGGGCGGCGACTGGTGAGTACGCCAAAAATTTTGACTAGCGGAGGCTAGAAGGAGAGAGAT
GGGTGCGAGAGCGTCAGTATTAAGCGGGGGAGAATTAGATCGCGATGGGAAAAAATTCGGTTAAGGCCAG
GGGGAAAGAAAAAATATAAATTAAAACATATAGTATGGGCAAGCAGGGAGCTAGAACGATTCGCAGTTAA
TCCTGGCCTGTTAGAAACATCAGAAGGCTGTAGACAAATACTGGGACAGCTACAACCATCCCTTCAGACA
GGATCAGAAGAACTTAGATCATTATATAATACAGTAGCAACCCTCTATTGTGTGCATCAAAGGATAGAGA
TAAAAGACACCAAGGAAGCTTTAGACAAGATAGAGGAAGAGCAAAACAAAAGTAAGACCACCGCACAGCA
AGCGGCCGCTGATCTTCAGACCTGGAGGAGGAGATATGAGGGACAATTGGAGAAGTGAATTATATAAATA
TAAAGTAGTAAAAATTGAACCATTAGGAGTAGCACCCACCAAGGCAAAGAGAAGAGTGGTGCAGAGAGAA
AAAAGAGCAGTGGGAATAGGAGCTTTGTTCCTTGGGTTCTTGGGAGCAGCAGGAAGCACTATGGGCGCAG
CGTCAATGACGCTGACGGTACAGGCCAGACAATTATTGTCTGGTATAGTGCAGCAGCAGAACAATTTGCT
GAGGGCTATTGAGGCGCAACAGCATCTGTTGCAACTCACAGTCTGGGGCATCAAGCAGCTCCAGGCAAGA
ATCCTGGCTGTGGAAAGATACCTAAAGGATCAACAGCTCCTGGGGATTTGGGGTTGCTCTGGAAAACTCA
TTTGCACCACTGCTGTGCCTTGGAATGCTAGTTGGAGTAATAAATCTCTGGAACAGATTTGGAATCACAC
GACCTGGATGGAGTGGGACAGAGAAATTAACAATTACACAAGCTTAATACACTCCTTAATTGAAGAATCG
CAAAACCAGCAAGAAAAGAATGAACAAGAATTATTGGAATTAGATAAATGGGCAAGTTTGTGGAATTGGT
TTAACATAACAAATTGGCTGTGGTATATAAAATTATTCATAATGATAGTAGGAGGCTTGGTAGGTTTAAG
AATAGTTTTTGCTGTACTTTCTATAGTGAATAGAGTTAGGCAGGGATATTCACCATTATCGTTTCAGACC
CACCTCCCAACCCCGAGGGGACAATTCTCGACCTCGAGACAAATGGCAGTATTCATCCACAATTTTAAAA
GAAAAGGGGGGATTGGGGGGTACAGTGCAGGGGAAAGAATAGTAGACATAATAGCAACAGACATACAAAC
TAAAGAATTACAAAAACAAATTACAAAAATTCAAAATTTTCGGGTTTATTACAGGGACAGCAGAGATCCA
CTTTGGCCGCGAATCGATATGTCGAGTTTACTCCCTATCAGTGATAGAGAACGTATGTCGAGTTTACTCC
CTATCAGTGATAGAGAACGATGTCGAGTTTACTCCCTATCAGTGATAGAGAACGTATGTCGAGTTTACTC
CCTATCAGTGATAGAGAACGTATGTCGAGTTTACTCCCTATCAGTGATAGAGAACGTATGTCGAGTTTAT
CCCTATCAGTGATAGAGAACGTATGTCGAGTTTACTCCCTATCAGTGATAGAGAACGTATGTCGAGGTAG
GCGTGTACGGTGGGAGGCCTATATAAGCAGAGCTCGTTTAGTGAACCGTCAGATCGCCTGGAGAATTGGC
TAGCGCCACCATGGATGAGGAAATCGCTGCCCTGGTCGTTGACAACGGCTCCGGTATGTGCAAAGCCGGT
TTTGCTGGAGATGATGCCCCTCGTGCTGTTTTCCCCTCCATTGTTGGACGACCCAGACATCAGGTACATT
TAATAAACCATCCTAATAACATGTTAATCATATTGAACCACATTAAACTCTCATTTGTGCATTTTACATC
TTTTAAAACCGATTTATATTCGTTTTTAGATAATGAAGTTTATTAAAGTGTTAATTCACAGCTTTATTGC
CTGTTTTGAGAATCTGCTTGCATAAGTGATTTTTAAACTTGATCTGATTCTCGTTTGTTTCGAAGTTCTT
CAGCTTTGAAAGTCAGATCTTCATTCACAGCCATGCCATAGTTTTAGGATACAGTATAAGTAGACGAATT
GGGATGCATCGTAGATTTTATGCTGTGTTTGTTATGGTTTTTCAGTGGTAGAGATTTTCAGAGTATTATT
AGGGTTATAGTCAGTGTCAGGTTTATTTATCGTCAGCGTGATGGGCAAAAAACAGCTGGCAGTACGGGCT
ATGTCTTCAATCAGGACTGTGTTGCTGTCTGTGTGGCTGCGCAGATGTTGGGGACGTCCAGCGGAGACCT
GTGTATTGGAACGGAGTGGAATTTGAAACGTTTTGGCCAAAAATGTAGCCATGGCAAAGGGGTTTTTTGC
AGAAACGTTTCAGATTTCGCTCCGTTCTCCGGCTTCGGAAAAAACCTGCTGCTGCCGAGAGGAAGACGAA
GAGGGAAGACAAAGCCAACTGCTGTTACTCTCGCCCAGAAATCTGCGCCAACATGGACACACCCAGTGGA
GCAAGCCATCTGATTTTCATGGTCAGATTGTAAAGAAGCAATTACTCTTGGACAGTTTAAGCAGAAAAGC
CACCAAGTCAAGTCACTGGTCATATGATGAACTCGAAGATCTAATAAAAGTTAATTTAAGCGTTCATTAC
AATAAATTCAAGTGAATCTGTTTTAAGCTAGCCTTTAACGTTTTTAAATTCCTTCAAACAAATTGGATCC
TCTTTGCAGTTCCTCATTTCTCGGTGAGCTGGTGCTTTAATCCCTTTACTTTTTCTTCCTCTAGGGAGTG
ATGGTTGGCATGGGACGAATTAATTCCTGCAGCCCGGGGGTACCGGTCGCCACCATGAACACCCCGGGAA
TTAACCTGATCAAGGAGGACATGCGCGTGAAGGTGCACATGGAGGGCAACGTGAACGGCCACGCCTTCGT
GATCGAGGGCGAGGGCAAGGGCAAGCCCTACGAGGGCACCCAGACCGCCAACCTGACCGTGAAGGAGGGC
GCCCCCCTGCCCTTCAGCTACGACATCCTGACCACCGCCGTGCACTACGGCAACCGGGTGTTCACCAAGT
ACCCCGAGGACATCCCCGACTACTTCAAGCAGAGCTTCCCCGAGGGCTACAGCTGGGAGCGCACCATGAC
CTTCGAGGACAAGGGCATCTGCACCATCCGCAGCGACATCAGCCTGGAGGGCGACTGCTTCTTCCAGAAC
GTGCGCTTCAAGGGCACCAACTTCCCCCCCAACGGCCCCGTGATGCAGAAGAAAACCCTGAAGTGGGAGC
CCAGCACCGAGAAGCTGCACGTGCGCGACGGCCTGCTGGTGGGCAACATCAACATGGCCCTGCTGCTGGA
GGGCGGCGGCCACTACCTGTGCGACTTCAAGACCACCTACAAGGCCAAGAAGGTGGTGCAGCTGCCCGAC
GCCCACTTCGTGGACCACCGCATCGAGATCCTGGGCAACGACAGCGACTACAACAAGGTGAAGCTGTACG
AGCACGCCGTGGCCCGCTACAGCCCCCTGCCCAGCCAGGTGTGGTAA
Features (pLannotate 1.2.2; 30 found; start..end, strand, type, name):
      6..24      +  CDS            9xHis (fragment): 9xHis affinity tag
     34..544     +  promoter       hPGK promoter: human phosphoglycerate kinase 1 promoter
    554..1150    +  CDS            PuroR (fragment): puromycin N-acetyltransferase; pac from Streptomyces; confers resistance to puromycin
   1205..1902    +  CDS            rtTA3 (fragment): reverse tetracycline transactivator 3 activates expression from Tet-responsive promoters in the presence of doxycycline
   1832..1942    +  CDS            VP48: 3 tandem repeats of the minimal activation domain of herpes simplex virus VP16 (Cheng et al., 2013)
   1978..2526    +  misc_feature   WPRE (fragment): woodchuck hepatitis virus posttranscriptional regulatory element
   2552..2623    +  CDS            nef (fragment): NEF_HV1Z2 - Experimental evidence at protein level: Swiss-Prot protein existence level 1. Extracellular Nef protein targets CD4(+) T-lymphocytes for apoptosis by interacting with CXCR4 surface receptors. From Human immunodeficiency virus type 1 group M subtype D (isolate Z2/CDC-Z34) (HIV-1).
   2625..2858    +  LTR            3' LTR (ΔU3): self-inactivating 3' long terminal repeat (LTR) from HIV-1
   2930..3051    +  polyA_signal   SV40 poly(A) signal: SV40 polyadenylation signal
   3091..3226    +  rep_origin     SV40 ori: SV40 origin of replication
   3234..3297    +  promoter       AmpR promoter: bla
   3298..4158    +  CDS            AmpR: β-lactamase; bla; confers resistance to ampicillin, carbenicillin, and related antibiotics
   4329..4917    +  rep_origin     ori: high-copy-number ColE1/pMB1/pBR322/pUC origin of replication
   5100..5192    +  CDS            lacI (fragment): lac repressor; lacI; The lac repressor binds to the lac operator to inhibit transcription in E. coli. This inhibition can be relieved by adding lactose or isopropyl-β-D-thiogalactopyranoside (IPTG).
   5205..5226    +  protein_bind   CAP binding site: CAP binding activates transcription in the presence of cAMP. E. coli catabolite activator protein
   5241..5271    +  promoter       lac promoter: promoter for the E. coli lac operon
   5279..5295    +  protein_bind   lac operator: The lac repressor binds to the lac operator to inhibit transcription in E. coli. This inhibition can be relieved by adding lactose or isopropyl-β-D-thiogalactopyranoside (IPTG). lac repressor encoded by lacI
   5340..5358    +  promoter       T3 promoter: promoter for bacteriophage T3 RNA polymerase
   5386..5612    +  promoter       RSV promoter: Rous sarcoma virus enhancer/promoter
   5613..5793    +  LTR            5' LTR (truncated): truncated 5' long terminal repeat (LTR) from HIV-1
   5840..5965    +  misc_feature   HIV-1 Ψ: packaging signal of human immunodeficiency virus type 1
   5949..6312    +  CDS            HIV-1 gag (fragment): gag protein from human immunodeficiency virus 1; gag
   6458..6691    +  misc_feature   RRE: The Rev response element (RRE) of HIV-1 allows for Rev-dependent mRNA export from the nucleus to the cytoplasm.
   7068..7092    +  CDS            Rev (fragment): human immunodeficiency virus 1 (HIV-1) Rev protein; rev; enhances nuclear export of unspliced and incompletely spliced viral mRNAs
   7133..7250    +  misc_feature   cPPT/CTS: central polypurine tract and central termination sequence of HIV-1
   7304..7618    +  promoter       tight TRE promoter: Tet-responsive promoter PTight, consisting of seven tet operator sequences followed by the minimal CMV promoter
   7641..7763    +  CDS            actba (fragment): ACTB1_DANRE - Also known as bact, bactin1, bactzf. Experimental evidence at protein level: Swiss-Prot protein existence level 1. Actin is a highly conserved protein that polymerizes to produce filaments that form cross-linked networks in the cytoplasm of cells. Actin exists in both monomeric (G-actin) and polymeric (F-actin) forms, both forms playing key functions, such as cell motility and contraction. In addition to their role in the cytoplasmic cytoskeleton, G- and F-actin also localize in the nucleus, and regulate gene transcription and motility and repair of damaged DNA. From Danio rerio
   8280..8346    +  ncRNA          mir-722: Accession: RF03697 - mir-722 microRNA precursor family
   8772..8790    -  misc_feature   MCS (fragment): pBluescript multiple cloning site
   8805..9494    +  CDS            Dendra2: Dendra2 is a photoconvertible green fluorescent protein published in 2006, derived from Dendronephthya sp.. It has high acid sensitivity.
