[The description below was written by a language model from this plasmid's Addgene catalogue record and pLannotate feature annotations shown in this document.]
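Description:
miR-722 plix4.03 is a lentiviral vector built on the pLIX 4.03 backbone for doxycycline-inducible co-expression of the zebrafish microRNA miR-722 and the photoconvertible green fluorescent protein Dendra2. It is propagated in E. coli through a ColE1/pUC-type origin with ampicillin resistance (AmpR). The catalogue lists it as low copy and names a recombination-tolerant strain, as is usual for plasmids carrying LTR repeats. The viral framework is a self-inactivating HIV-1 design. An RSV promoter drives a truncated 5' LTR, followed by the Ψ packaging signal with a gag fragment, the RRE for Rev-dependent export and the cPPT/CTS. A WPRE and a ΔU3 3' LTR close the proviral region, and an SV40 poly(A) signal and SV40 origin lie outside it.

The payload of about 1.5 kb, inserted by In-Fusion cloning, sits downstream of a tight TRE promoter (seven tet operators plus a minimal CMV promoter). It begins with a short fragment matching zebrafish beta-actin (actba), then the mir-722 precursor, and then the Dendra2 coding sequence. This layout suggests the hairpin is embedded in actin-derived sequence upstream of the reporter, so that one inducible transcript yields both the miRNA and a fluorescent marker of expression, although the record does not describe the arrangement explicitly. A second cassette uses the hPGK promoter to drive puromycin resistance followed by rtTA3. This makes the system all-in-one: transduced cells can be selected with puromycin, and they make the transactivator that switches on the TRE when doxycycline is added. The associated publication concerns a microRNA screen of neutrophil migration, consistent with use for inducible miR-722 overexpression in mammalian cells.
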