Addgene plasmid #97140: miR-722 plix4.03
Purpose: Lentiviral tet-inducible expression of miR-722and Dendra 2
Depositing lab: Qing Deng. Depositing organization: Purdue University. Publication: Phenotypical microRNA screen reveals a noncanonical role of CDK2 in regulating neutrophil migration. Hsu AY, Wang D, Liu S, Lu J, Syahirah R, Bennin DA, Huttenlocher A, Umulis DM, Wan J, Deng Q. Proc Natl Acad Sci U S A. 2019 Aug 26. pii: 1905221116. doi: 10.1073/pnas.1905221116. PubMed 31451657.
Backbone
  Vector backbone: plix 4.03
  Backbone manufacturer: David Root (Addgene plasmid # 41395)
  Backbone size w/o insert (bp): 7700
  Vector type: Lentiviral
Growth in bacteria
  Bacterial resistance: Ampicillin, 100 μg/mL
  Growth temperature: 37°C
  Growth strain: NEB Stable
  Copy number: Low Copy
Gene/Insert
  Gene/Insert name: miR-722
  Species: D. rerio (zebrafish)
  Insert size (bp): 1500
  Entrez Gene: mir722 (a.k.a. dre-mir-722)
  Tag / fusion protein: dendra2 (C terminal on insert)
  Cloning method: Ligation Independent Cloning
Terms and licenses: Academic/Nonprofit Terms; Industry Terms: Not Available to Industry
Depositor comments: infusion cloning was used
How to cite: miR-722 plix4.03 was a gift from Qing Deng (Addgene plasmid # 97140 ; http://n2t.net/addgene:97140 ; RRID:Addgene_97140)
