>Addgene plasmid #97140 | miR-722 plix4.03 | addgene partial sequence | sequence record 183118 | Addgene NGS Result
ACGTATGTCGAGGTAGGCGTGTACGGTGGGAGGCCTATATAAGCAGAGCTCGTTTAGTGAACCGTCAGAT
CGCCTGGAGAATTGGCTAGCGCCACCATGGATGAGGAAATCGCTGCCCTGGTCGTTGACAACGGCTCCGG
TATGTGCAAAGCCGGTTTTGCTGGAGATGATGCCCCTCGTGCTGTTTTCCCCTCCATTGTTGGACGACCC
AGACATCAGGTACATTTAATAAACCATCCTAATAACATGTTAATCATATTGAACCACATTAAACTCTCAT
TTGTGCATTTTACATCTTTTAAAACCGATTTATATTCGTTTTTAGATAATGAAGTTTATTAAAGTGTTAA
TTCACAGCTTTATTGCTTGTTTTGAGAATCTGCTTGCATAAGTGATTTTTAAACTTGATCTGATTTTCGT
TTGTTTCGAAGTTCTTCAGCTTTGAAAGTCAGATCTTCAATTCACAGCCATGCCATAGTTTTAGGATACA
GTATAAGTAGACGAATTGGGATGCATCGTAGATTTTATGCTGTGTTTGTTATGGTTTTTCAGTGGTAGAG
ATTTTCAGAGTATTATTAGGGTTATAGTCAGTGTCAGGTTTATTTATCGTCAGCGTGATGGGCAAAAAAC
AGCTGGCAGTACGGGCTAATCAGGACTGTGTTGCTGTCTGTGTGGCTGCGCAGATGTTGGGGACGTCCAG
CGGAGACCTGTGTATTGGAACGGAGTGGAATTTGAAACGTTTTGGCCAAAAATGTAGCCATGGCAAAGGG
GTTTTTTGCAGAAACGTTTCAGATTTCGCTCCGTTCTCCGGCTTCGGAAAAAACCTGCTGCTGCCGAGAG
GAAGACGAAGAGGAGCCAACTGCTGTTACTCTCGCCCAGAAATCTGCGCCAACATGGACACACCCAGTGG
AGCAAGCCATCTGATTTTCATGGTCAGATTGTAAAGAAGCAATTACTCTTGGACAGTTTAAGCAGAAAAG
CCACCAAGTCAAGTCACTGGTCATATGATGAACTCGAAGATCTAATAAAAGTTAATTTAAGCGTTCATTA
CAATAAATTCAAGTGAATCTGTTTTAAGCTAGCCTTTAACGTTTTTAAATTCCTTCAAACAAATTAGTTC
CTCTTTGCAGTTCCTCATTTCTCGGTGAGCTGGTGCTTTAATCCCTTTACTTTTTCTTCCTCTAGGGAGT
GATGGTTGGCATGGGACGAATTAATTCCTGCAGCCCGGGGGTACCGGTCGCCACCATGAACACCCCGGGA
ATTAACCTGATCAAGGAGGACATGCGCGTGAAGGTGCACATGGAGGGCAACGTGAACGGCCACGCCTTCG
TGATCGAGGGCGAGGGCAAGGGCAAGCCCTACGAGGGCACCCAGACCGCCAACCTGACCGTGAAGGAGGG
CGCCCCCCTGCCCTTCAGCTACGACATCCTGACCACCGCCGTGCACTACGGCAACCGGGTGTTCACCAAG
TACCCCGAGGACATCCCCGACTACTTCAAGCAGAGCTTCCCCGAGGGCTACAGCTGGGAGCGCACCATGA
CCTTCGAGGACAAGGGCATCTGCACCATCCGCAGCGACATCAGCCTGGAGGGCGACTGCTTCTTCCAGAA
CGTGCGCTTCAAGGGCACCAACTTCCCCCCCAACGGCCCCGTGATGCAGAAGAAAACCCTGAAGTGGGAG
CCCAGCACCGAGAAGCTGCACGTGCGCGACGGCCTGCTGGTGGGCAACATCAACATGGCCCTGCTGCTGG
AGGGCGGCGGCCACTACCTGTGCGACTTCAAGACCACCTACAAGGCCAAGAAGGTGGTGCAGCTGCCCGA
CGCCCACTTCGTGGACCACCGCATCGAGATCCTGGGCAACGACAGCGACTACAACAAGGTGAAGCTGTAC
GAGCACGCCGTGGCCCGCTACAGCCCCCTGCCCAGCCAGGTGTGGTAACCGGTCCACCACCACCACCACC
ACTAAGGATCCGGGGTTGGGGTTGCGCCTTTTCCAAGGCAGCCCTGGGTTTGCGCAGGGACGCGGCTGCT
CTGGGCGTGGTTCCGGGAAACGCAGCGGCGCCGACCCTGGGTCTCGCACATTCTTCACGTCCGTTCGCAG
CGTCACCCGGATCTTCGCCGCTACCCTTGTGGGCCCCCCGGCGACGCTTCCTGCTCCGCCCCTAAGTCGG
GAAGGTTCCTTGCGGTTCGCGGCGTGCCGGACGTGACAAACGGAAGCCGCACGTCTCACTAGTACCCTCG
CAGACGGACAGCGCCAGGGAGCAATGGCAGCGCGCCGACCGCGATGGGCTGTGGCCAATAGCGGCTGCTC
AGCAGGGCGCGCCGAGAGCAGCGGCCGGGAAGGGGCGGTGCGGGAGGCGGGGTGTGGGGCGGTAGTGTGG
GCCCTGTTCCTGCCCGCGCGGTGTTCCGCATTCTGCAAGCCTCCGGAGCGCACGTCGGCAGTCGGCTCCC
TCGTTGACCGAATCACCGACCTCTCTCCCCAGCAATTCACCATGACCGAGTACAAGCCCACGGTGCGCCT
CGCCACCCGCGACGACGTCCCCAGGGCCGTACGCACCCTCGCCGCCGCGTTCGCCGACTACCCCGCCACG
CGCCACACCGTCGATCCGGACCGCCACATCGAGCGGGTCACCGAGCTGCAAGAACTCTTCCTCACGCGCG
TCGGGCTCGACATCGGCAAGGTGTGGGTCGCGGACGACGGCGCCGCGGTGGCGGTCTGGACCACGCCGGA
GAGCGTCGAAGCGGGGGCGGTGTTCGCCGAGATCGGCCCGCGCATGGCCGAGTTGAGCGGTTCCCGGCTG
GCCGCGCAGCAACAGATGGAAGGCCTCCTGGCGCCGCACCGGCCCAAGGAGCCCGCGTGGTTCCTGGCCA
CCGTCGGCGTCTCGCCCGACCACCAGGGCAAGGGTCTGGGCAGCGCCGTCGTGCTCCCCGGAGTGGAGGC
GGCCGAGCGCGCCGGGGTGCCCGCCTTCCTGGAGACCTCCGCGCCCCGCAACCTCCCCTTCTACGAGCGG
CTCGGCTTCACCGTCACCGCCGACGTCGAGGTGCCCGAAGGACCGCGCACCTGGTGCATGACCCGCAAGC
CCGGTGCCGAAGGTAGAGGTTCTCTCCTCACTTGTGGTGATGTTGAAGAAAACCCTGGTCCAATGTCTAG
ACTGGACAAGAGCAAAGTCATAAACGGAGCTCTGGAATTACTCAATGGTGTCGGTATCGAAGGCCTGACG
ACAAGGAAACTCGCTCAAAAGCTGGGAGTTGAGCAGCCTACCCTGTACTGGCACGTGAAGAACAAGCGGG
CCCTGCTCGATGCCCTGCCAATCGAGATGCTGGACAGGCATCATACCCACTTCTGCCCCCTGGAAGGCGA
GTCATGGCAAGACTTTCTGCGGAACAACGCCAAGTCATACCGCTGTGCTCTCCTCTCACATCGCGACGGG
GCTAAAGTGCATCTCGGCACCCGCCCAACAGAGAAACAGTACGAAACCCTGGAAAATCAGCTCGCGTTCC
TGTGTCAGCAAGGCTTCTCCCTGGAGAACGCACTGTACGCTCTGTCCGCCGTGGGCCACTTTACACTGGG
CTGCGTATTGGAGGAACAGGAGCATCAAGTAGCAAAAGAGGAAAGAGAGACACCTACCACCGATTCTATG
CCCCCACTTCTGAGACAAGCAATTGAGCTGTTCGACCGGCAGGGAGCCGAACCTGCCTTCCTTTTCGGCC
TGGAACTAATCATATGTGGCCTGGAGAAACAGCTAAAGTGCGAAAGCGGCGGGCCGACCGACGCCCTTGA
CGATTTTGACTTAGACATGCTCCCAGCCGATGCCCTTGACGACTTTGACCTTGATATGCTGCCTGCTGAC
GCTCTTGACGATTTTGACCTTGACATGCTCCCCGGGTAACTAAGTAAGGATCGATCCAAGATATCGTATT
CTTAACTATGTTGCTCCTTTTACGCTATGTGGATACGCTGCTTTAATGCCTTTGTATCATGCTATTGCTT
CCCGTATGGCTTTCATTTTCTCCTCCTTGTATAAATCCTGGTTGCTGTCTCTTTATGAGGAGTTGTGGCC
CGTTGTCAGGCAACGTGGCGTGGTGTGCACTGTGTTTGCTGACGCAACCCCCACTGGTTGGGGCATTGCC
ACCACCTGTCAGCTCCTTTCCGGGACTTTCGCTTTCCCCCTCCCTATTGCCACGGCGGAACTCATCGCCG
CCTGCCTTGCCCGCTGCTGGACAGGGGCTCGGCTGTTGGGCACTGACAATTCCGTGGTGTTGTCGGGGAA
GCTGACGTCCTTTCCATGGCTGCTCGCCTGTGTTGCCACCTGGATTCTGCGCGGGACGTCCTTCTGCTAC
GTCCCTTCGGCCCTCAATCCAGCGGACCTTCCTTCCCGCGGCCTGCTGCCGGCTCTGCGGCCTCTTCCGC
GTCTTCGCCTTCGCCCTCAGACGAGTCGGATCTCCCTTTGGGCCGCCTCCCCGCCTGTTTCGCCTCGGCG
TCCGGACTAGAGGTACCTTTAAGACCAATGACTTACAAGGCAGCTGTAGATCTTAGCCACTTTTTAAAAG
AAAAGGGGGGACTGGAAGGGCTAATTCACTCCCAACGAAGACAAGATCTGCTTTTTGCTTGTACTGGGTC
TCTCTGGTTAGACCAGATCTGAGCCTGGGAGCTCTCTGGCTAACTAGGGAACCCACTGCTTAAGCCTCAA
TAAAGCTTGCCTTGAGTGCTTCAAGTAGTGTGTGCCCGTCTGTTGTGTGACTCTGGTAACTAGAGATCCC
TCAGACCCTTTTAGTCAGTGTGGAAAATCTCTAGCAGTAGTAGTTCATGTCATCTTATTATTCAGTATTT
ATAACTTGCAAAGAAATGAATATCAGAGAGTGAGAGGAACTTGTTTATTGCAGCTTATAATGGTTACAAA
TAAAGCAATAGCATCACAAATTTCACAAATAAAGCATTTTTTTCACTGCATTCTAGTTGTGGTTTGTCCA
AACTCATCAATGTATCTTATCATGTCTGGCTCTAGCTATCCCGCCCCTAACTCCGCCCATCCCGCCCCTA
ACTCCGCCCAGTTCCGCCCATTCTCCGCCCCATGGCTGACTAATTTTTTTTATTTATGCAGAGGCCGAGG
CCGCCTCGGCCTCTGAGCTATTCCAGAAGTAGTGAGGAGGCTTTTTTGGAGGCCTTTCAAATATGTATCC
GCTCATGAGACAATAACCCTGATAAATGCTTCAATAATATTGAAAAAGGAAGAGTATGAGTATTCAACAT
TTCCGTGTCGCCCTTATTCCCTTTTTTGCGGCATTTTGCCTTCCTGTTTTTGCTCACCCAGAAACGCTGG
TGAAAGTAAAAGATGCTGAAGATCAGTTGGGTGCACGAGTGGGTTACATCGAACTGGATCTCAACAGCGG
TAAGATCCTTGAGAGTTTTCGCCCCGAAGAACGTTTTCCAATGATGAGCACTTTTAAAGTTCTGCTATGT
GGCGCGGTATTATCCCGTATTGACGCCGGGCAAGAGCAACTCGGTCGCCGCATACACTATTCTCAGAATG
ACTTGGTTGAGTACTCACCAGTCACAGAAAAGCATCTTACGGATGGCATGACAGTAAGAGAATTATGCAG
TGCTGCCATAACCATGAGTGATAACACTGCGGCCAACTTACTTCTGACAACGATCGGAGGACCGAAGGAG
CTAACCGCTTTTTTGCACAACATGGGGGATCATGTAACTCGCCTTGATCGTTGGGAACCGGAGCTGAATG
AAGCCATACCAAACGACGAGCGTGACACCACGATGCCTGTAGCAATGGCAACAACGTTGCGCAAACTATT
AACTGGCGAACTACTTACTCTAGCTTCCCGGCAACAATTAATAGACTGGATGGAGGCGGATAAAGTTGCA
GGACCACTTCTGCGCTCGGCCCTTCCGGCTGGCTGGTTTATTGCTGATAAATCTGGAGCCGGTGAGCGTG
GGTCTCGCGGTATCATTGCAGCACTGGGGCCAGATGGTAAGCCCTCCCGTATCGTAGTTATCTACACGAC
GGGGAGTCAGGCAACTATGGATGAACGAAATAGACAGATCGCTGAGATAGGTGCCTCACTGATTAAGCAT
TGGTAACTGTCAGACCAAGTTTACTCATATATACTTTAGATTGATTTAAAACTTCATTTTTAATTTAAAA
GGATCTAGGTGAAGATCCTTTTTGATAATCTCATGACCAAAATCCCTTAACGTGAGTTTTCGTTCCACTG
AGCGTCAGACCCCGTAGAAAAGATCAAAGGATCTTCTTGAGATCCTTTTTTTCTGCGCGTAATCTGCTGC
TTGCAAACAAAAAAACCACCGCTACCAGCGGTGGTTTGTTTGCCGGATCAAGAGCTACCAACTCTTTTTC
CGAAGGTAACTGGCTTCAGCAGAGCGCAGATACCAAATACTGTTCTTCTAGTGTAGCCGTAGTTAGGCCA
CCACTTCAAGAACTCTGTAGCACCGCCTACATACCTCGCTCTGCTAATCCTGTTACCAGTGGCTGCTGCC
AGTGGCGATAAGTCGTGTCTTACCGGGTTGGACTCAAGACGATAGTTACCGGATAAGGCGCAGCGGTCGG
GCTGAACGGGGGGTTCGTGCACACAGCCCAGCTTGGAGCGAACGACCTACACCGAACTGAGATACCTACA
GCGTGAGCTATGAGAAAGCGCCACGCTTCCCGAAGGGAGAAAGGCGGACAGGTATCCGGTAAGCGGCAGG
GTCGGAACAGGAGAGCGCACGAGGGAGCTTCCAGGGGGAAACGCCTGGTATCTTTATAGTCCTGTCGGGT
TTCGCCACCTCTGACTTGAGCGTCGATTTTTGTGATGCTCGTCAGGGGGGCGGAGCCTATGGAAAAACGC
CAGCAACGCGGCCTTTTTACGGTTCCTGGCCTTTTGCTGGCCTTTTGCTCACATGTTCTTTCCTGCGTTA
TCCCCTGATTCTGTGGATAACCGTATTACCGCCTTTGAGTGAGCTGATACCGCTCGCCGCAGCCGAACGA
CCGAGCGCAGCGAGTCAGTGAGCGAGGAAGCGGAAGAGCGCCCAATACGCAAACCGCCTCTCCCCGCGCG
TTGGCCGATTCATTAATGCAGCTGGCACGACAGGTTTCCCGACTGGAAAGCGGGCAGTGAGCGCAACGCA
ATTAATGTGAGTTAGCTCACTCATTAGGCACCCCAGGCTTTACACTTTATGCTTCCGGCTCGTATGTTGT
GTGGAATTGTGAGCGGATAACAATTTCACACAGGAAACAGCTATGACCATGATTACGCCAAGCGCGCAAT
TAACCCTCACTAAAGGGAACAAAAGCTGGAGCTGCAAGCTTAATGTAGTCTTATGCAATACTCTTGTAGT
CTTGCAACATGGTAACGATGAGTTAGCAACATGCCTTACAAGGAGAGAAAAAGCACCGTGCATGCCGATT
GGTGGAAGTAAGGTGGTACGATCGTGCCTTATTAGGAAGGCAACAGACGGGTCTGACATGGATTGGACGA
ACCACTGAATTGCCGCATTGCAGAGATATTGTATTTAAGTGCCTAGCTCGATACATAAACGGGTCTCTCT
GGTTAGACCAGATCTGAGCCTGGGAGCTCTCTGGCTAACTAGGGAACCCACTGCTTAAGCCTCAATAAAG
CTTGCCTTGAGTGCTTCAAGTAGTGTGTGCCCGTCTGTTGTGTGACTCTGGTAACTAGAGATCCCTCAGA
CCCTTTTAGTCAGTGTGGAAAATCTCTAGCAGTGGCGCCCGAACAGGGACTTGAAAGCGAAAGGGAAACC
AGAGGAGCTCTCTCGACGCAGGACTCGGCTTGCTGAAGCGCGCACGGCAAGAGGCGAGGGGCGGCGACTG
GTGAGTACGCCAAAAATTTTGACTAGCGGAGGCTAGAAGGAGAGAGATGGGTGCGAGAGCGTCAGTATTA
AGCGGGGGAGAATTAGATCGCGATGGGAAAAAATTCGGTTAAGGCCAGGGGGAAAGAAAAAATATAAATT
AAAACATATAGTATGGGCAAGCAGGGAGCTAGAACGATTCGCAGTTAATCCTGGCCTGTTAGAAACATCA
GAAGGCTGTAGACAAATACTGGGACAGCTACAACCATCCCTTCAGACAGGATCAGAAGAACTTAGATCAT
TATATAATACAGTAGCAACCCTCTATTGTGTGCATCAAAGGATAGAGATAAAAGACACCAAGGAAGCTTT
AGACAAGATAGAGGAAGAGCAAAACAAAAGTAAGACCACCGCACAGCAAGCGGCCGCTGATCTTCAGACC
TGGAGGAGGAGATATGAGGGACAATTGGAGAAGTGAATTATATAAATATAAAGTAGTAAAAATTGAACCA
TTAGGAGTAGCACCCACCAAGGCAAAGAGAAGAGTGGTGCAGAGAGAAAAAAGAGCAGTGGGAATAGGAG
CTTTGTTCCTTGGGTTCTTGGGAGCAGCAGGAAGCACTATGGGCGCAGCGTCAATGACGCTGACGGTACA
GGCCAGACAATTATTGTCTGGTATAGTGCAGCAGCAGAACAATTTGCTGAGGGCTATTGAGGCGCAACAG
CATCTGTTGCAACTCACAGTCTGGGGCATCAAGCAGCTCCAGGCAAGAATCCTGGCTGTGGAAAGATACC
TAAAGGATCAACAGCTCCTGGGGATTTGGGGTTGCTCTGGAAAACTCATTTGCACCACTGCTGTGCCTTG
GAATGCTAGTTGGAGTAATAAATCTCTGGAACAGATTTGGAATCACACGACCTGGATGGAGTGGGACAGA
GAAATTAACAATTACACAAGCTTAATACACTCCTTAATTGAAGAATCGCAAAACCAGCAAGAAAAGAATG
AACAAGAATTATTGGAATTAGATAAATGGGCAAGTTTGTGGAATTGGTTTAACATAACAAATTGGCTGTG
GTATATAAAATTATTCATAATGATAGTAGGAGGCTTGGTAGGTTTAAGAATAGTTTTTGCTGTACTTTCT
ATAGTGAATAGAGTTAGGCAGGGATATTCACCATTATCGTTTCAGACCCACCTCCCAACCCCGAGGGGAC
AATTCTCGACCTCGAGACAAATGGCAGTATTCATCCACAATTTTAAAAGAAAAGGGGGGATTGGGGGGTA
CAGTGCAGGGGAAAGAATAGTAGACATAATAGCAACAGACATACAAACTAAAGAATTACAAAAACAAATT
ACAAAAATTCAAAATTTTCGGGTTTATTACAGGGACAGCAGAGATCCACTTTGGCCGCGAATCGATAT
